Addgene plasmid #58104: tdTomato-ILK-N-17
Purpose: Localization: Focal Adhesions, Excitation: 554, Emission: 581
Depositing lab: Michael Davidson. Depositing organization: Florida State University, Tallahassee.
Backbone
  Vector backbone: tdTomato-N1
  Backbone size w/o insert (bp): 4750
  Vector type: Mammalian Expression
  Selectable markers: Neomycin (select with G418)
Growth in bacteria
  Bacterial resistance: Kanamycin, 50 μg/mL
  Growth temperature: 37°C
  Growth strain: DH5alpha
  Copy number: High Copy
Gene/Insert
  Gene/Insert name: ILK (alt name: NM_004517.2)
  Species: H. sapiens (human)
  Entrez Gene: ILK (a.k.a. HEL-S-28, ILK-1, ILK-2, P59, p59ILK)
  Promoter: CMV
  Tag / fusion protein: tdTomato (C terminal on backbone)
  Cloning method: Unknown
  Sequencing primers: 5′ CMV-F; 3′ SV40pA-R
Terms and licenses: Academic/Nonprofit Terms; Industry Terms: Not Available to Industry
Depositor comments: . Excitation = 554; Emission = 581
How to cite: tdTomato-ILK-N-17 was a gift from Michael Davidson (Addgene plasmid # 58104 ; http://n2t.net/addgene:58104 ; RRID:Addgene_58104)
