[The description below was written by a language model from this plasmid's Addgene catalogue record.]
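Description:
tdTomato-ILK-N-17 is a mammalian expression plasmid built on the tdTomato-N1 backbone (about 4.75 kb without the insert), designed to produce human integrin-linked kinase (ILK) as a fluorescent fusion protein. The ILK coding sequence, referenced to the human ILK transcript, sits downstream of the CMV promoter, a strong constitutive promoter in most mammalian cell lines. It is joined in frame to tdTomato, which is supplied by the backbone and lies at the C terminus of ILK. The "N-17" in the name probably refers to the N1-type layout and the linker between the two proteins, but the record does not state linker details, and the cloning method is listed as unknown. The use of an SV40pA reverse sequencing primer implies an SV40 polyadenylation signal after the fusion. No feature table is provided, so other elements cannot be confirmed.

In bacteria the plasmid is maintained at high copy number under kanamycin selection. In mammalian cells a neomycin resistance marker permits G418 selection, so stable lines are possible in addition to transient transfection. tdTomato is a bright tandem-dimer red-orange fluorescent protein, recorded here with excitation at 554 nm and emission at 581 nm. Because ILK is a component of integrin-associated adhesion complexes, the fusion is catalogued as a focal adhesion localization marker. It is typically used in fluorescence microscopy to visualize focal adhesions and follow ILK distribution in cells, alone or alongside spectrally distinct fluorescent markers.
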