>Addgene plasmid #58104 | tdTomato-ILK-N-17 | depositor partial sequence | sequence record 89240 | insert sequence
TGACGTCAGATCCGCTAGCGCTACCGGACTCAGATCTCGAGACCGCCATGGACGACATTTTCACTCAGTG
CCGGGAGGGCAACGCAGTCGCCGTTCGCCTGTGGCTGGACAACACGGAGAACGACCTCAACCAGGGGGAC
GATCATGGCTTCTCCCCCTTGCACTGGGCCTGCCGAGAGGGCCGCTCTGCTGTGGTTGAGATGTTGATCA
TGCGGGGGGCACGGATCAATGTAATGAACCGTGGGGATGACACCCCCCTGCATCTGGCAGCCAGTCATGG
ACACCGTGATATTGTACAGAAGCTATTGCAGTACAAGGCAGACATCAATGCAGTGAATGAACATGGGAAT
GTGCCCCTGCACTATGCCTGTTTTTGGGGCCAAGATCAAGTGGCAGAGGACCTGGTGGCAAATGGGGCCC
TTGTCAGCATCTGTAACAAGTATGGAGAGATGCCTGTGGACAAAGCCAAGGCACCCCTGAGAGAGCTTCT
CCGAGAGCGGGCAGAGAAGATGGGCCAGAATCTCAACCGTATTCCATACAAGGACACATTCTGGAAGGGG
ACCACCCGCACTCGGCCCCGAAATGGAACCCTGAACAAACACTCTGGCATTGACTTCAAACAGCTTAACT
TCCTGACGAAGCTCAACGAGAATCACTCTGGAGAGCTATGGAAGGGCCGCTGGCAGGGCAATGACATTGT
CGTGAAGGTGCTGAAGGTTCGAGACTGGAGTACAAGGAAGAGCAGGGACTTCAATGAAGAGTGTCCCCGG
CTCAGGATTTTCTCGCATCCAAATGTGCTCCCAGTGCTAGGTGCCTGCCAGTCTCCACCTGCTCCTCATC
CTACTCTCATCACACACTGGATGCCATATGGATCCCTCTACAATGTACTACATGAAGGCACCAATTTCGT
CGTGGACCAGAGCCAGGCTGTGAAGTTTGCTTTGGACATGGCAAGGGGCATGGCCTTCCTACACACACTA
GAGCCCCTCATCCCACGACATGCACTCAATAGCCGTAGTGTAATGATTGATGAGGACATGACTGCCCGAA
TTAGCATGGCTGATGTCAAGTTCTCTTTCCAATGTCCTGGTCGCATGTATGCACCTGCCTGGGTAGCCCC
CGAAGCTCTGCAGAAGAAGCCTGAAGACACAAACAGACGCTCAGCAGACATGTGGAGTTTTGCAGTGCTT
CTGTGGGAACTGGTGACACGGGAGGTACCCTTTGCTGACCTCTCCAATATGGAGATTGGAATGAAGGTGG
CATTGGAAGGCCTTCGGCCTACCATCCCACCAGGTATTTCCCCTCATGTGTGTAAGCTCATGAAGATCTG
CATGAATGAAGACCCTGCAAAGCGACCCAAATTTGACATGATTGTGCCTATCCTTGAGAAGATGCAGGAC
AAGGGAATTCTGCAGTCGACGGTACCGCGGGCCCGGGATCCACCGGTCGCCACCATGGTGAGCAAGGGCG
AGGAGGTCATCAAAGAGTTCATGCGCTTCAAGGTGCGCATGGAGGGCTCCATGAACGGCCACGAGTTCGA
GATCGAGGGCGAGGGCGAGGGCCGCCCCTACGAGGGCACCCAGACCGCCAAGCTGAAGGTGACCAAGGGC
GGCCCCCTGCCCTTCGCCTGGGACATCCTGTCCCCCCAGTTCATGTACGGCTCCAAGGCGTACGTGAAGC
ACCCCGCCGACATCCCCGATTACAAGAAGCTGTCCTTCCCCGAGGGCTTCAAGTGGGAGCGCGTGATGAA
CTTCGAGGACGGCGGTCTGGTGACCGTGACCCAGGACTCCTCCCTGCAGGACGGCACGCTGATCTACAAG
GTGAAGATGCGCGGCACCAACTTCCCCCCCGACGGCCCCGTAATGCAGAAGAAGACCATGGGCTGGGAGG
CCTCCACCGAGCGCCTGTACCCCCGCGACGGCGTGCTGAAGGGCGAGATCCACCAGGCCCTGAAGCTGAA
GGACGGCGGCCACTACCTGGTGGAGTTCAAGACCATCTACATGGCCAAGAAGCCCGTGCAACTGCCCGGC
TACTACTACGTGGACACCAAGCTGGACATCACCTCCCACAACGAGGACTACACCATCGTGGAACAGTACG
AGCGCTCCGAGGGCCGCCACCACCTGTTCCTGGGGCATGGCACCGGCAGCACCGGCAGCGGCAGCTCCGG
CACCGCCTCCTCCGAGGACAACAACATGGCCGTCATCAAAGAGTTCATGCGCTTCAAGGTGCGCATGGAG
GGCTCCATGAACGGCCACGAGTTCGAGATCGAGGGCGAGGGCGAGGGCCGCCCCTACGAGGGCACCCAGA
CCGCCAAGCTGAAGGTGACCAAGGGCGGCCCCCTGCCCTTCGCCTGGGACATCCTGTCCCCCCAGTTCAT
GTACGGCTCCAAGGCGTACGTGAAGCACCCCGCCGACATCCCCGATTACAAGAAGCTGTCCTTCCCCGAG
GGCTTCAAGTGGGAGCGCGTGATGAACTTCGAGGACGGCGGTCTGGTGACCGTGACCCAGGACTCCTCCC
TGCAGGACGGCACGCTGATCTACAAGGTGAAGATGCGCGGCACCAACTTCCCCCCCGACGGCCCCGTAAT
GCAGAAGAAGACCATGGGCTGGGAGGCCTCCACCGAGCGCCTGTACCCCCGCGACGGCGTGCTGAAGGGC
GAGATCCACCAGGCCCTGAAGCTGAAGGACGGCGGCCACTACCTGGTGGAGTTCAAGACCATCTACATGG
CCAAGAAGCCCGTGCAACTGCCCGGCTACTACTACGTGGACACCAAGCTGGACATCACCTCCCACAACGA
GGACTACACCATCGTGGAACAGTACGAGCGCTCCGAGGGCCGCCACCACCTGTTCCTGTACGGCATGGAC
GAGCTGTACAAGTAAGCGGCCGCGACTCTAGATCATAATCAGCCATACCACATTT
