>Addgene plasmid #58104 | tdTomato-ILK-N-17 | addgene partial sequence | sequence record 177758 | Addgene NGS Result
CAATAACCCTGATAAATGCTTCAATAATATTGAAAAAGGAAGAGTCCTGAGGCGGAAAGAACCAGCTGTG
GAATGTGTGTCAGTTAGGGTGTGGAAAGTCCCCAGGCTCCCCAGCAGGCAGAAGTATGCAAAGCATGCAT
CTCAATTAGTCAGCAACCAGGTGTGGAAAGTCCCCAGGCTCCCCAGCAGGCAGAAGTATGCAAAGCATGC
ATCTCAATTAGTCAGCAACCATAGTCCCGCCCCTAACTCCGCCCATCCCGCCCCTAACTCCGCCCAGTTC
CGCCCATTCTCCGCCCCATGGCTGACTAATTTTTTTTATTTATGCAGAGGCCGAGGCCGCCTCGGCCTCT
GAGCTATTCCAGAAGTAGTGAGGAGGCTTTTTTGGAGGCCTAGGCTTTTGCAAAGATCGATCAAGAGACA
GGATGAGGATCGTTTCGCATGATTGAACAAGATGGATTGCACGCAGGTTCTCCGGCCGCTTGGGTGGAGA
GGCTATTCGGCTATGACTGGGCACAACAGACAATCGGCTGCTCTGATGCCGCCGTGTTCCGGCTGTCAGC
GCAGGGGCGCCCGGTTCTTTTTGTCAAGACCGACCTGTCCGGTGCCCTGAATGAACTGCAAGACGAGGCA
GCGCGGCTATCGTGGCTGGCCACGACGGGCGTTCCTTGCGCAGCTGTGCTCGACGTTGTCACTGAAGCGG
GAAGGGACTGGCTGCTATTGGGCGAAGTGCCGGGGCAGGATCTCCTGTCATCTCACCTTGCTCCTGCCGA
GAAAGTATCCATCATGGCTGATGCAATGCGGCGGCTGCATACGCTTGATCCGGCTACCTGCCCATTCGAC
CACCAAGCGAAACATCGCATCGAGCGAGCACGTACTCGGATGGAAGCCGGTCTTGTCGATCAGGATGATC
TGGACGAAGAGCATCAGGGGCTCGCGCCAGCCGAACTGTTCGCCAGGCTCAAGGCGAGCATGCCCGACGG
CGAGGATCTCGTCGTGACCCATGGCGATGCCTGCTTGCCGAATATCATGGTGGAAAATGGCCGCTTTTCT
GGATTCATCGACTGTGGCCGGCTGGGTGTGGCGGACCGCTATCAGGACATAGCGTTGGCTACCCGTGATA
TTGCTGAAGAGCTTGGCGGCGAATGGGCTGACCGCTTCCTCGTGCTTTACGGTATCGCCGCTCCCGATTC
GCAGCGCATCGCCTTCTATCGCCTTCTTGACGAGTTCTTCTGAGCGGGACTCTGGGGTTCGAAATGACCG
ACCAAGCGACGCCCAACCTGCCATCACGAGATTTCGATTCCACCGCCGCCTTCTATGAAAGGTTGGGCTT
CGGAATCGTTTTCCGGGACGCCGGCTGGATGATCCTCCAGCGCGGGGATCTCATGCTGGAGTTCTTCGCC
CACCCTAGGGGGAGGCTAACTGAAACACGGAAGGAGACAATACCGGAAGGAACCCGCGCTATGACGGCAA
TAAAAAGACAGAATAAAACGCACGGTGTTGGGTCGTTTGTTCATAAACGCGGGGTTCGGTCCCAGGGCTG
GCACTCTGTCGATACCCCACCGAGACCCCATTGGGGCCAATACGCCCGCGTTTCTTCCTTTTCCCCACCC
CACCCCCCAAGTTCGGGTGAAGGCCCAGGGCTCGCAGCCAACGTCGGGGCGGCAGGCCCTGCCATAGCCT
CAGGTTACTCATATATACTTTAGATTGATTTAAAACTTCATTTTTAATTTAAAAGGATCTAGGTGAAGAT
CCTTTTTGATAATCTCATGACCAAAATCCCTTAACGTGAGTTTTCGTTCCACTGAGCGTCAGACCCCGTA
GAAAAGATCAAAGGATCTTCTTGAGATCCTTTTTTTCTGCGCGTAATCTGCTGCTTGCAAACAAAAAAAC
CACCGCTACCAGCGGTGGTTTGTTTGCCGGATCAAGAGCTACCAACTCTTTTTCCGAAGGTAACTGGCTT
CAGCAGAGCGCAGATACCAAATACTGTTCTTCTAGTGTAGCCGTAGTTAGGCCACCACTTCAAGAACTCT
GTAGCACCGCCTACATACCTCGCTCTGCTAATCCTGTTACCAGTGGCTGCTGCCAGTGGCGATAAGTCGT
GTCTTACCGGGTTGGACTCAAGACGATAGTTACCGGATAAGGCGCAGCGGTCGGGCTGAACGGGGGGTTC
GTGCACACAGCCCAGCTTGGAGCGAACGACCTACACCGAACTGAGATACCTACAGCGTGAGCTATGAGAA
AGCGCCACGCTTCCCGAAGGGAGAAAGGCGGACAGGTATCCGGTAAGCGGCAGGGTCGGAACAGGAGAGC
GCACGAGGGAGCTTCCAGGGGGAAACGCCTGGTATCTTTATAGTCCTGTCGGGTTTCGCCACCTCTGACT
TGAGCGTCGATTTTTGTGATGCTCGTCAGGGGGGCGGAGCCTATGGAAAAACGCCAGCAACGCGGCCTTT
TTACGGTTCCTGGCCTTTTGCTGGCCTTTTGCTCACATGTTCTTTCCTGCGTTATCCCCTGATTCTGTGG
ATAACCGTATTACCGCCATGCATTAGTTATTAATAGTAATCAATTACGGGGTCATTAGTTCATAGCCCAT
ATATGGAGTTCCGCGTTACATAACTTACGGTAAATGGCCCGCCTGGCTGACCGCCCAACGACCCCCGCCC
ATTGACGTCAATAATGACGTATGTTCCCATAGTAACGCCAATAGGGACTTTCCATTGACGTCAATGGGTG
GAGTATTTACGGTAAACTGCCCACTTGGCAGTACATCAAGTGTATCATATGCCAAGTACGCCCCCTATTG
ACGTCAATGACGGTAAATGGCCCGCCTGGCATTATGCCCAGTACATGACCTTATGGGACTTTCCTACTTG
GCAGTACATCTACGTATTAGTCATCGCTATTACCATGGTGATGCGGTTTTGGCAGTACATCAATGGGCGT
GGATAGCGGTTTGACTCACGGGGATTTCCAAGTCTCCACCCCATTGACGTCAATGGGAGTTTGTTTTGGC
ACCAAAATCAACGGGACTTTCCAAAATGTCGTAACAACTCCGCCCCATTGACGCAAATGGGCGGTAGGCG
TGTACGGTGGGAGGTCTATATAAGCAGAGCTGGTTTAGTGAACCGTCAGATCCGCTAGCGCTACCGGACT
CAGATCTCGAGACCGCCATGGACGACATTTTCACTCAGTGCCGGGAGGGCAACGCAGTCGCCGTTCGCCT
GTGGCTGGACAACACGGAGAACGACCTCAACCAGGGGGACGATCATGGCTTCTCCCCCTTGCACTGGGCC
TGCCGAGAGGGCCGCTCTGCTGTGGTTGAGATGTTGATCATGCGGGGGGCACGGATCAATGTAATGAACC
GTGGGGATGACACCCCCCTGCATCTGGCAGCCAGTCATGGACACCGTGATATTGTACAGAAGCTATTGCA
GTACAAGGCAGACATCAATGCAGTGAATGAACATGGGAATGTGCCCCTGCACTATGCCTGTTTTTGGGGC
CAAGATCAAGTGGCAGAGGACCTGGTGGCAAATGGGGCCCTTGTCAGCATCTGTAACAAGTATGGAGAGA
TGCCTGTGGACAAAGCCAAGGCACCCCTGAGAGAGCTTCTCCGAGAGCGGGCAGAGAAGATGGGCCAGAA
TCTCAACCGTATTCCATACAAGGACACATTCTGGAAGGGGACCACCCGCACTCGGCCCCGAAATGGAACC
CTGAACAAACACTCTGGCATTGACTTCAAACAGCTTAACTTCCTGACGAAGCTCAACGAGAATCACTCTG
GAGAGCTATGGAAGGGCCGCTGGCAGGGCAATGACATTGTCGTGAAGGTGCTGAAGGTTCGAGACTGGAG
TACAAGGAAGAGCAGGGACTTCAATGAAGAGTGTCCCCGGCTCAGGATTTTCTCGCATCCAAATGTGCTC
CCAGTGCTAGGTGCCTGCCAGTCTCCACCTGCTCCTCATCCTACTCTCATCACACACTGGATGCCATATG
GATCCCTCTACAATGTACTACATGAAGGCACCAATTTCGTCGTGGACCAGAGCCAGGCTGTGAAGTTTGC
TTTGGACATGGCAAGGGGCATGGCCTTCCTACACACACTAGAGCCCCTCATCCCACGACATGCACTCAAT
AGCCGTAGTGTAATGATTGATGAGGACATGACTGCCCGAATTAGCATGGCTGATGTCAAGTTCTCTTTCC
AATGTCCTGGTCGCATGTATGCACCTGCCTGGGTAGCCCCCGAAGCTCTGCAGAAGAAGCCTGAAGACAC
AAACAGACGCTCAGCAGACATGTGGAGTTTTGCAGTGCTTCTGTGGGAACTGGTGACACGGGAGGTACCC
TTTGCTGACCTCTCCAATATGGAGATTGGAATGAAGGTGGCATTGGAAGGCCTTCGGCCTACCATCCCAC
CAGGTATTTCCCCTCATGTGTGTAAGCTCATGAAGATCTGCATGAATGAAGACCCTGCAAAGCGACCCAA
ATTTGACATGATTGTGCCTATCCTTGAGAAGATGCAGGACAAGGGAATTCTGCAGTCGACGGTACCGCGG
GCCCGGGATCCACCGGTCGCCACCATGGTGAGCAAGGGCGAGGAGGTCATCAAAGAGTTCATGCGCTTCA
AGGTGCGCATGGAGGGCTCCATGAACGGCCACGAGTTCGAGATCGAGGGCGAGGGCGAGGGCCGCCCCTA
CGAGGGCACCCAGACCGCCAAGCTGAAGGTGACCAAGGGCGGCCCCCTGCCCTTCGCCTGGGACATCCTG
TCCCCCCAGTTCATGTACGGCTCCAAGGCGTACGTGAAGCACCCCGCCGACATCCCCGATTACAAGAAGC
TGTCCTTCCCCGAGGGCTTCAAGTGGGAGCGCGTGATGAACTTCGAGGACGGCGGTCTGGTGACCGTGAC
CCAGGACTCCTCCCTGCAGGACGGCACGCTGATCTACAAGGTGAAGATGCGCGGCACCAACTTCCCCCCC
GACGGCCCCGTAATGCAGAAGAAGACCATGGGCTGGGAGGCCTCCACCGAGCGCCTGTACCCCCGCGACG
GCGTGCTGAAGGGCGAGATCCACCAGGCCCTGAAGCTGAAGGACGGCGGCCACTACCTGGTGGAGTTCAA
GACCATCTACATGGCCAAGAAGCCCGTGCAACTGCCCGGCTACTACTACGTGGACACCAAGCTGGACATC
ACCTCCCACAACGAGGACTACACCATCGTGGAACAGTACGAGCGCTCCGAGGGCCGCCACCACCTGTTCC
TGTACGGCATGGACGAGCTGTACAAGTAAGCGGCCGCGACTCTAGATCATAATCAGCCATACCACATTTG
TAGAGGTTTTACTTGCTTTAAAAAACCTCCCACACCTCCCCCTGAACCTGAAACATAAAATGAATGCAAT
TGTTGTTGTTAACTTGTTTATTGCAGCTTATAATGGTTACAAATAAAGCAATAGCATCACAAATTTCACA
AATAAAGCATTTTTTTCACTGCATTCTAGTTGTGGTTTGTCCAAACTCATCAATGTATCTTAAGGCGTAA
ATTGTAAGCGTTAATATTTTGTTAAAATTCGCGTTAAATTTTTGTTAAATCAGCTCATTTTTTAACCAAT
AGGCCGAAATCGGCAAAATCCCTTATAAATCAAAAGAATAGACCGAGATAGGGT
[37 nt withheld, positions 5655-5691]
AAAGAACGTGGACTCCAACGTCAAAGG
[49 nt withheld, positions 5719-5767]
T
[91 nt withheld, positions 5769-5859]
G
[124 nt withheld, positions 5861-5984]
CAGGTGGCACTTTTCGGGGAAATGTGCGCGGAACCCCTATTTGTTTATTTTTCTAAATACATTCAAATAT
GTATCCGCTCATGAGA
